>Addgene plasmid #103266 | LSB-hsa-miR-15a-3p | depositor full sequence | sequence record 195581 | Full Sequence
AATTGAGGGGATAACGCAGGAAAGAACATGTGAGCAAAAGGCCAGCAAAAGGCCAGGAACCGTAAAAAGG
CCGCGTTGCTGGCGTTTTTCCATAGGCTCCGCCCCCCTGACGAGCATCACAAAAATCGACGCTCAAGTCA
GAGGTGGCGAAACCCGACAGGACTATAAAGATACCAGGCGTTTCCCCCTGGAAGCTCCCTCGTGCGCTCT
CCTGTTCCGACCCTGCCGCTTACCGGATACCTGTCCGCCTTTCTCCCTTCGGGAAGCGTGGCGCTTTCTC
ATAGCTCACGCTGTAGGTATCTCAGTTCGGTGTAGGTCGTTCGCTCCAAGCTGGGCTGTGTGCACGAACC
CCCCGTTCAGCCCGACCGCTGCGCCTTATCCGGTAACTATCGTCTTGAGTCCAACCCGGTAAGACACGAC
TTATCGCCACTGGCAGCAGCCACTGGTAACAGGATTAGCAGAGCGAGGTATGTAGGCGGTGCTACAGAGT
TCTTGAAGTGGTGGCCTAACTACGGCTACACTAGAAGAACAGTATTTGGTATCTGCGCTCTGCTGAAGCC
AGTTACCTTCGGAAAAAGAGTTGGTAGCTCTTGATCCGGCAAACAAACCACCGCTGGTAGCGGTGGTTTT
TTTGTTTGCAAGCAGCAGATTACGCGCAGAAAAAAAGGATCTCAAGAAGATCCTTTGATCTTTTCTACGG
GGTCTGACGCTCAGTGGAACGAAAACTCACGTTAAGGGATTTTGGTCATGAGATTATCAAAAAGGATCTT
CACCTAGATCCTTTTAAATTAAAAATGAAGTTTTAAATCAATCTAAAGTATATATGAGTAAACTTGGTCT
GACAGTTACCAATGCTTAATCAGTGAGGCACCTATCTCAGCGATCTGTCTATTTCGTTCATCCATAGTTG
CCTGACTCCCCGTCGTGTAGATAACTACGATACGGGAGGGCTTACCATCTGGCCCCAGTGCTGCAATGAT
ACCGCGAGAACCACGCTCACCGGCTCCAGATTTATCAGCAATAAACCAGCCAGCCGGAAGGGCCGAGCGC
AGAAGTGGTCCTGCAACTTTATCCGCCTCCATCCAGTCTATTAATTGTTGCCGGGAAGCTAGAGTAAGTA
GTTCGCCAGTTAATAGTTTGCGCAACGTTGTTGCCATTGCTACAGGCATCGTGGTGTCACGCTCGTCGTT
TGGTATGGCTTCATTCAGCTCCGGTTCCCAACGATCAAGGCGAGTTACATGATCCCCCATGTTGTGCAAA
AAAGCGGTTAGCTCCTTCGGTCCTCCGATCGTTGTCAGAAGTAAGTTGGCCGCAGTGTTATCACTCATGG
TTATGGCAGCACTGCATAATTCTCTTACTGTCATGCCATCCGTAAGATGCTTTTCTGTGACTGGTGAGTA
CTCAACCAAGTCATTCTGAGAATAGTGTATGCGGCGACCGAGTTGCTCTTGCCCGGCGTCAATACGGGAT
AATACCGCGCCACATAGCAGAACTTTAAAAGTGCTCATCATTGGAAAACGTTCTTCGGGGCGAAAACTCT
CAAGGATCTTACCGCTGTTGAGATCCAGTTCGATGTAACCCACTCGTGCACCCAACTGATCTTCAGCATC
TTTTACTTTCACCAGCGTTTCTGGGTGAGCAAAAACAGGAAGGCAAAATGCCGCAAAAAAGGGAATAAGG
GCGACACGGAAATGTTGAATACTCATACTCTTCCTTTTTCAATATTATTGAAGCATTTATCAGGGTTATT
GTCTCATGAGCGGATACATATTTGAATGTAGCTCCGAATTTCTCGAGGGCTTGTCGACGACGGCGGTCTC
CGTCGTCAGGATCATGAATTCGACCCGCCTGCCACCATGACCGAGTACAAGCCCACGGTGCGCCTCGCCA
CCCGCGACGACGTCCCCCGGGCCGTACGCACCCTCGCCGCCGCGTTCGCCGACTACCCCGCCACGCGCCA
CACCGTCGACCCGGACCGCCACATCGAGCGGGTCACCGAGCTGCAAGAACTCTTCCTCACGCGCGTCGGG
CTCGACATCGGCAAGGTGTGGGTCGCGGACGACGGCGCCGCGGTGGCGGTCTGGACCACGCCGGAGAGCG
TCGAAGCGGGGGCGGTGTTCGCCGAGATCGGCCCGCGCATGGCCGAGTTGAGCGGTTCCCGGCTGGCCGC
GCAGCAACAGATGGAAGGCCTCCTGGCGCCGCACCGGCCCAAGGAGCCCGCGTGGTTCCTGGCCACCGTC
GGCGTCTCGCCCGACCACCAGGGCAAGGGTCTGGGCAGCGCCGTCGTGCTCCCCGGAGTGGAGGCGGCCG
AGCGCGCCGGGGTGCCCGCCTTCCTGGAGACATCCGCGCCCCGCAACCTCCCCTTCTACGAGCGGCTCGG
CTTCACCGTCACCGCCGACGTCGAGGTGCCCGAAGGACCGCGCACCTGGTGCATGACCCGCAAGCCCGGT
GCCTGATACGCGTGAATTCACTCCTCAGGTGCAGGCTGCCTATCAGAAGGTGGTGGCTGGTGTGGCCAAT
GCCCTGGCTCACAAATACCACTGAGATCTTTTTCCCTCTGCCAAAAATTATGGGGACATCATGAAGCCCC
TTGAGCATCTGACTTCTGGCTAATAAAGGAAATTTATTTTCATTGCAATAGTGTGTTGGAATTTTTTGTG
TCTCTCACTCGGAAGGACATATGGGAGGGCAAATCATTTAAAACATCAGAATGAGTATTTGGTTTAGAGT
TTGGCAACATATGCCCATATGCTGGCTGCCATGAACAAAGGTTGGCTATAAAGAGGTCATCAGTATATGA
AACAGCCCCCTGCTGTCCATTCCTTATTCCATAGAAAAGCCTTGACTTGAGGTTAGATTTTTTTTATATT
TTGTTTTGTGTTATTTTTTTCTTTAACATCCCTAAAATTTTCCTTACATGTTTTACTAGCCAGATTTTTC
CTCCTCTCCTGACTACTCCCAGTCATAGCTGTCCCTCTTCTCTTATGGAGATCCCTCGACCTGCAGCCCA
AGCTTGAATTCTCTAGAATTACCCTGTTATCCCTATGCTTGGTTTACCGAGCTCTTATTGGTTTTCAAAC
TTCATTGACTGTGCCCAACGCGCCTGGGAGCTCACGGGGACAGCCCCCCCCCAAAGCCCCCAGGGATGTA
ATTACGTCCCTCCCCCGCTAGGGGGCAGCAGCGAGCCGCCCGGGGCTCCGCTCCGGTCCGGCGCTCCCCC
CGCATCCCCGAGCCGGCAGCGTGCGGGGACAGCCCGGGCACGGGGAAGGTGGCACGGGATCGCTTTCCTC
TGAACGCTTCTCGCTGCTCTTTGAGCCTGCAGACACCTGGGGGGATACGGGGAAAAAGCTAGGCTGAAAG
ACCGGTTCTTAGAATGACACGCGCCTGGGAGCTCACGGGGACAGCCCCCCCCCAAAGCCCCCAGGGATGT
AATTACGTCCCTCCCCCGCTAGGGGGCAGCAGCGAGCCGCCCGGGGCTCCGCTCCGGTCCGGCGCTCCCC
CCGCATCCCCGAGCCGGCAGCGTGCGGGGACAGCCCGGGCACGGGGAAGGTGGCACGGGATCGCTTTCCT
CTGAACGCTTCTCGCTGCTCTTTGAGCCTGCAGACACCTGGGGGGATACGGGGAAAAAGCTAACTTCTGA
GACGACAACTTTGTATAGAAAAGTTGGCTCCGAATTCGCCCTTGACAGCAGAGATCCAGTTTGGTTAATT
AATTGGCTCCGGTGCCCGTCAGTGGGCAGAGCGCACATCGCCCACAGTCCCCGAGAAGTTGTGGGGAGGG
GTCGGCAATTGAACCGGTGCCTAGAGAAGGTGGCGCGGGGTAAACTGGGAAAGTGATGTCGTGTACTGGC
TCCGCCTTTTTCCCGAGGGTGGGGGAGAACCGTATATAAGTGCAGTAGTCGCCGTGAACGTTCTTTTTCG
CAACGGGTTTGCCGCCAGAACACAGGTAAGTGCCGTGTGTGGTTCCCGCGGGCCTGGCCTCTTTACGGGT
TATGGCCCTTGCGTGCCTTGAATTACTTCCACCTGGCTGCAGTACGTGATTCTTGATCCCGAGCTTCGGG
TTGGAAGTGGGTGGGAGAGTTCGAGGCCTTGCGCTTAAGGAGCCCCTTCGCCTCGTGCTTGAGTTGAGGC
CTGGCCTGGGCGCTGGGGCCGCCGCGTGCGAATCTGGTGGCACCTTCGCGCCTGTCTCGCTGCTTTCGAT
AAGTCTCTAGCCATTTAAAATTTTTGATGACCTGCTGCGACGCTTTTTTTCTGGCAAGATAGTCTTGTAA
ATGCGGGCCAAGATCTGCACACTGGTATTTCGGTTTTTGGGGCCGCGGGCGGCGACGGGGCCCGTGCGTC
CCAGCGCACATGTTCGGCGAGGCGGGGCCTGCGAGCGCGGCCACCGAGAATCGGACGGGGGTAGTCTCAA
GCTGGCCGGCCTGCTCTGGTGCCTGGCCTCGCGCCGCCGTGTATCGCCCCGCCCTGGGCGGCAAGGCTGG
CCCGGTCGGCACCAGTTGCGTGAGCGGAAAGATGGCCGCTTCCCGGCCCTGCTGCAGGGAGCTCAAAATG
GAGGACGCGGCGCTCGGGAGAGCGGGCGGGTGAGTCACCCACACAAAGGAAAAGGGCCTTTCCGTCCTCA
GCCGTCGCTTCATGTGACTCCACGGAGTACCGGGCGCCGTCCAGGCACCTCGATTAGTTCTCGAGCTTTT
GGAGTACGTCGTCTTTAGGTTGGGGGGAGGGGTTTTATGCGATGGAGTTTCCCCACACTGAGTGGGTGGA
GACTGAAGTTAGGCCAGCTTGGCACTTGATGTAATTCTCCTTGGAATTTGCCCTTTTTGAGTTTGGATCT
TGGTTCATTCTCAAGCCTCAGACAGTGGTTCAAAGTTTTTTTCTTCCATTTCAGGTGTCGTGAGAAGGGC
GAATTCGACCCAAGTTTGTACAAAAAAGCAGGCTGGATCCAGGTGCCACCATGGTGAGCGAGCTGATTAA
GGAGAACATGCACATGAAGCTGTACATGGAGGGCACCGTGAACAACCACCACTTCAAGTGCACATCCGAG
GGCGAAGGCAAGCCCTACGAGGGCACCCAGACCATGAGAATCAAGGCGGTCGAGGGCGGCCCTCTCCCCT
TCGCCTTCGACATCCTGGCTACCAGCTTCATGTACGGCAGCAAAACCTTCATCAACCACACCCAGGGCAT
CCCCGACTTCTTTAAGCAGTCCTTCCCCGAGGGCTTCACATGGGAGAGAGTCACCACATACGAAGATGGG
GGCGTGCTGACCGCTACCCAGGACACCAGCCTCCAGGACGGCTGCCTCATCTACAACGTCAAGATCAGAG
GGGTGAACTTCCCATCCAACGGCCCTGTGATGCAGAAGAAAACACTCGGCTGGGAGGCCTCCACCGAGAC
ACTGTACCCCGCTGACGGCGGCCTGGAAGGCAGAGCCGACATGGCCCTGAAGCTCGTGGGCGGGGGCCAC
CTGATCTGCAACCTTAAGACCACATACAGATCCAAGAAACCCGCTAAGAACCTCAAGATGCCCGGCGTCT
ACTATGTGGACAGGAGACTGGAAAGAATCAAGGAGGCCGACAAAGAGACATACGTCGAGCAGCACGAGGT
GGCTGTGGCCAGATACTGCGACCTCCCTAGCAAACTGGGGCACAAACTTAATTGAGAATTCTACCACCCA
GCTTTCTTGTACAAAGTGGTACGTCTCAAGACCAGAGGTCTCTGCTTTATTGTCTTGAGGCAGCACAATA
TGGCCTGTGAGGCAGCACAATATGGCCTGTGAGGCAGCACAATATGGCCTGTGAGGCAGCACAATATGGC
CTGCAACCAGAAGAGACCTGTGCTTCACTCCTCAGGTGCAGGCTGCCTATCAGAAGGTGGTGGCTGGTGT
GGCCAATGCCCTGGCTCACAAATACCACTGAGATCTTTTTCCCTCTGCCAAAAATTATGGGGACATCATG
AAGCCCCTTGAGCATCTGACTTCTGGCTAATAAAGGAAATTTATTTTCATTGCAATAGTGTGTTGGAATT
TTTTGTGTCTCTCACTCGGAAGGACATATGGGAGGGCAAATCATTTAAAACATCAGAATGAGTATTTGGT
TTAGAGTTTGGCAACATATGCCCATATGCTGGCTGCCATGAACAAAGGTTGGCTATAAAGAGGTCATCAG
TATATGAAACAGCCCCCTGCTGTCCATTCCTTATTCCATAGAAAAGCCTTGACTTGAGGTTAGATTTTTT
TTATATTTTGTTTTGTGTTATTTTTTTCTTTAACATCCCTAAAATTTTCCTTACATGTTTTACTAGCCAG
ATTTTTCCTCCTCTCCTGACTACTCCCAGTCATAGCTGTCCCTCTTCTCTTATGGAGATCCCGAGCGGTG
CGTTTTTATGCTTGTAGTATTGTATAATGTTTTTAAGATCCAAGCTTCTGACCTCTTCTCTTCCTCCCAC
AGGGCCTCGAGACAATTGCATCGATGGTACCAGTGAAAGTCTGCAATGAATTCGAGTTGGCGCGCCTGTC
ATTCTAAATCTCTCTTTCAGCCTAAAGCTTTTTCCCCGTATCCCCCCAGGTGTCTGCAGGCTCAAAGAGC
AGCGAGAAGCGTTCAGAGGAAAGCGATCCCGTGCCACCTTCCCCGTGCCCGGGCTGTCCCCGCACGCTGC
CGGCTCGGGGATGCGGGGGGAGCGCCGGACCGGAGCGGAGCCCCGGGCGGCTCGCTGCTGCCCCCTAGCG
GGGGAGGGACGTAATTACATCCCTGGGGGCTTTGGGAGGGGGCTGTCCCCGTGAGCTCCCAGGCGCGCCT
GTCATTCTAAATCTCTCTTTCAGCCTAAAGCTTTTTCCCCGTATCCCCCCAGGTGTCTGCAGGCTCAAAG
AGCAGCGAGAAGCGTTCAGAGGAAAGCGATCCCGTGCCACCTTCCCCGTGCCCGGGCTGTCCCCGCACGC
TGCCGGCTCGGGGATGCGGGGGGAGCGCCGGACCGGAGCGGAGCCCCGGGCGGCTCGCTGCTGCCCCCTA
GCGGGGGAGGGACGTAATTACATCCCTGGGGGCTTTGGGGGGGGGCTGTCCCCGTGAGCTCCCAGGCGCG
CCAACTCGGTACCGTATCGATGTCGACGTTAACGCTAGTGATATCAACTTTGTATAGAAAAGTTGGCTCC
GAATTCGCCCTTGACAGCAGAGATCCAGTTTGGTTAATTAATTGGCTCCGGTGCCCGTCAGTGGGCAGAG
CGCACATCGCCCACAGTCCCCGAGAAGTTGTGGGGAGGGGTCGGCAATTGAACCGGTGCCTAGAGAAGGT
GGCGCGGGGTAAACTGGGAAAGTGATGTCGTGTACTGGCTCCGCCTTTTTCCCGAGGGTGGGGGAGAACC
GTATATAAGTGCAGTAGTCGCCGTGAACGTTCTTTTTCGCAACGGGTTTGCCGCCAGAACACAGGTAAGT
GCCGTGTGTGGTTCCCGCGGGCCTGGCCTCTTTACGGGTTATGGCCCTTGCGTGCCTTGAATTACTTCCA
CCTGGCTGCAGTACGTGATTCTTGATCCCGAGCTTCGGGTTGGAAGTGGGTGGGAGAGTTCGAGGCCTTG
CGCTTAAGGAGCCCCTTCGCCTCGTGCTTGAGTTGAGGCCTGGCCTGGGCGCTGGGGCCGCCGCGTGCGA
ATCTGGTGGCACCTTCGCGCCTGTCTCGCTGCTTTCGATAAGTCTCTAGCCATTTAAAATTTTTGATGAC
CTGCTGCGACGCTTTTTTTCTGGCAAGATAGTCTTGTAAATGCGGGCCAAGATCTGCACACTGGTATTTC
GGTTTTTGGGGCCGCGGGCGGCGACGGGGCCCGTGCGTCCCAGCGCACATGTTCGGCGAGGCGGGGCCTG
CGAGCGCGGCCACCGAGAATCGGACGGGGGTAGTCTCAAGCTGGCCGGCCTGCTCTGGTGCCTGGCCTCG
CGCCGCCGTGTATCGCCCCGCCCTGGGCGGCAAGGCTGGCCCGGTCGGCACCAGTTGCGTGAGCGGAAAG
ATGGCCGCTTCCCGGCCCTGCTGCAGGGAGCTCAAAATGGAGGACGCGGCGCTCGGGAGAGCGGGCGGGT
GAGTCACCCACACAAAGGAAAAGGGCCTTTCCGTCCTCAGCCGTCGCTTCATGTGACTCCACGGAGTACC
GGGCGCCGTCCAGGCACCTCGATTAGTTCTCGAGCTTTTGGAGTACGTCGTCTTTAGGTTGGGGGGAGGG
GTTTTATGCGATGGAGTTTCCCCACACTGAGTGGGTGGAGACTGAAGTTAGGCCAGCTTGGCACTTGATG
TAATTCTCCTTGGAATTTGCCCTTTTTGAGTTTGGATCTTGGTTCATTCTCAAGCCTCAGACAGTGGTTC
AAAGTTTTTTTCTTCCATTTCAGGTGTCGTGAGAAGGGCGAATTCGACCCAAGTTTGTACAAAAAAGCAG
GCTCGCCACCATGGTGAGCAAGGGCGAGGAGCTGTTCACCGGGGTGGTGCCCATCCTGGTCGAGCTGGAC
GGCGACGTAAACGGCCACAAGTTCAGCGTGAGGGGCGAGGGCGAGGGCGATGCCACCAACGGCAAGCTGA
CCCTGAAGTTCATCTGCACCACCGGCAAGCTGCCCGTGCCCTGGCCCACCCTCGTGACCACCCTGAGCCA
CGGCGTGCAGTGCTTCGCCCGCTACCCCGACCACATGAAGCAGCACGACTTCTTCAAGTCCGCCATGCCC
GAAGGCTACGTCCAGGAGCGCACCATCTTCTTCAAGGACGACGGCACCTACAAGACCCGCGCCGAGGTGA
AGTTCGAGGGCGACACCCTAGTGAACCGCATCGAGCTGAAGGGCGTCGACTTCAAGGAGGACGGCAACAT
CCTGGGGCACAAGCTGGAGTACAACTTCAACAGCCACAACATCTATATCATGGCCGTCAAGCAGAAGAAC
GGCATCAAGGTGAACTTCAAGATCCGCCACAACGTGGAGGACGGCAGCGTGCAGCTCGCCGACCACTACC
AGCAGAACACCCCCATCGGCGACGGCCCCGTGCTGCTGCCCGACAGCCACTACCTGAGCACCCAGTCCGT
GCTGAGCAAAGACCCCAACGAGAAGCGCGATCACATGGTCCTGCTGGAGTTCCGCACCGCCGCCGGGATC
ACTCTCGGCATGGACGAGCTGTACAAGTAATACCACCCAGCTTTCTTGTACAAAGTGGTACGCGTGAATT
CACTCCTCAGGTGCAGGCTGCCTATCAGAAGGTGGTGGCTGGTGTGGCCAATGCCCTGGCTCACAAATAC
CACTGAGATCTTTTTCCCTCTGCCAAAAATTATGGGGACATCATGAAGCCCCTTGAGCATCTGACTTCTG
GCTAATAAAGGAAATTTATTTTCATTGCAATAGTGTGTTGGAATTTTTTGTGTCTCTCACTCGGAAGGAC
ATATGGGAGGGCAAATCATTTAAAACATCAGAATGAGTATTTGGTTTAGAGTTTGGCAACATATGCCCAT
ATGCTGGCTGCCATGAACAAAGGTTGGCTATAAAGAGGTCATCAGTATATGAAACAGCCCCCTGCTGTCC
ATTCCTTATTCCATAGAAAAGCCTTGACTTGAGGTTAGATTTTTTTTATATTTTGTTTTGTGTTATTTTT
TTCTTTAACATCCCTAAAATTTTCCTTACATGTTTTACTAGCCAGATTTTTCCTCCTCTCCTGACTACTC
CCAGTCATAGCTGTCCCTCTTCTCTTATGGAGATCCCTCGACCTGCAGCCCAAGCTTGGCGTAATCATGG
TCATAGCTGTTTCCTGTGTGAAATTGTTATCCGCTCACAATTCCACACAACATACGAGCCGGAAGCATAA
AGTGTAAAGCCTGGGGTGCCTAATGAGTGAGCTAACTCACATTAATTGCGTTGCGCTCACTGCCCGCTTT
CCAGTCGGGAAACCTGTCGTGCCAGCGGATCGACAGTACTAAGCTTGGTCTAATACCCAATCTCTCGTCT
TATCCAGATGTTTTATACGCCTCTGGCCCGTGTCTCAAAATCTCTGATGTTACATTGCACAAGATAAAAT
AATATCATCATGAACAATAAAACTGTCTGCTTACATAAACAGTAATACAAGGGGTGTTATGAGCCATATT
CAACGGGAAACGTCGAGGCCGCGATTAAATTCCAACATGGATGCTGATTTATATGGGTATAAATGGGCTC
GCGATAATGTCGGGCAATCAGGTGCGACAATCTATCGCTTGTATGGGAAGCCCGATGCGCCAGAGTTGTT
TCTGAAACATGGCAAAGGTAGCGTTGCCAATGATGTTACAGATGAGATGGTCAGACTAAACTGGCTGACG
GAATTTATGCCTCTTCCGACCATCAAGCATTTTATCCGTACTCCTGATGATGCATGGTTACTCACCACTG
CGATCCCCGGAAAAACAGCATTCCAGGTATTAGAAGAATATCCTGATTCAGGTGAAAATATTGTTGATGC
GCTGGCAGTGTTCCTGCGCCGGTTGCATTCGATTCCTGTTTGTAATTGTCCTTTTAACAGCGATCGCGTA
TTTCGTCTCGCTCAGGCGCAATCACGAATGAATAACGGTTTGGTTGATGCGAGTGATTTTGATGACGAGC
GTAATGGCTGGCCTGTTGAACAAGTCTGGAAAGAAATGCATAAACTTTTGCCATTCTCACCGGATTCAGT
CGTCACTCATGGTGATTTCTCACTTGATAACCTTATTTTTGACGAGGGGAAATTAATAGGTTGTATTGAT
GTTGGACGAGTCGGAATCGCAGACCGATACCAGGATCTTGCCATCCTATGGAACTGCCTCGGTGAGTTTT
CTCCTTCATTACAGAAACGGCTTTTTCAAAAATATGGTATTGATAATCCTGATATGAATAAATTGCAGTT
TCATTTGATGCTCGATGAGTTTTTCTAATCAGAATTGGTTAATTGGTTGTAACACTGGCAGAGCATTACG
CTGACTTGACGGGACGGCGCAAGCTCATGACCAAAATCCCTTAACGTGAGTTACGCGTCGTTCCACTGAG
CGTCAGAGGTATCACTAGTATTACAGAGGTAAGTTATAACAGTCGCCTAACCC
Features (pLannotate 1.2.2; 28 found; start..end, strand, type, name):
     87..675     -  rep_origin     ori: high-copy-number ColE1/pMB1/pBR322/pUC origin of replication
    846..1706    -  CDS            AmpR: β-lactamase; bla; confers resistance to ampicillin, carbenicillin, and related antibiotics
   1707..1778    -  promoter       AmpR promoter: bla
   1857..2456    +  CDS            PuroR: puromycin N-acetyltransferase; pac from Streptomyces alboniger; confers resistance to puromycin
   2461..2541    +  CDS            HBB (fragment): HBB_PONPY - Experimental evidence at transcript level: Swiss-Prot protein existence level 2. Involved in oxygen transport from the lung to the various peripheral tissues. From Pongo pygmaeus (Bornean orangutan).
   2612..2667    +  polyA_signal   β-globin poly(A) signal: rabbit β-globin polyadenylation signal (Gil and Proudfoot, 1987)
   3646..3666    +  protein_bind   attB4: mutant version of attB; core recombination site for the Gateway® BP reaction BP Clonase™
   3734..3945    +  promoter       EF-1α core promoter: core promoter for human elongation factor EF-1α
   3946..4884    +  intron         EF-1α intron A: intron upstream of the start codon of human EF-1α
   4911..4931    +  protein_bind   attB1: mutant version of attB; core recombination site for the Gateway® BP reaction BP Clonase™
   4951..5646    +  CDS            mKate2: mKate2 is a basic (constitutively fluorescent) red fluorescent protein published in 2009, derived from Entacmaea quadricolor. It is reported to be a rapidly-maturing monomer with moderate acid sensitivity.
   5666..5690    -  protein_bind   attB2: mutant version of attB; recombination site for the Gateway® BP reaction BP Clonase™
   5834..5908    +  CDS            HBB (fragment): HBB_PONPY - Experimental evidence at transcript level: Swiss-Prot protein existence level 2. Involved in oxygen transport from the lung to the various peripheral tissues. From Pongo pygmaeus (Bornean orangutan).
   5979..6034    +  polyA_signal   β-globin poly(A) signal: rabbit β-globin polyadenylation signal (Gil and Proudfoot, 1987)
   6418..6443    +  misc_feature   SA: splice acceptor site
   7115..7135    +  protein_bind   attB4: mutant version of attB; core recombination site for the Gateway® BP reaction BP Clonase™
   7203..7414    +  promoter       EF-1α core promoter: core promoter for human elongation factor EF-1α
   7415..8353    +  intron         EF-1α intron A: intron upstream of the start codon of human EF-1α
   8380..8400    +  protein_bind   attB1: mutant version of attB; core recombination site for the Gateway® BP reaction BP Clonase™
   8411..9127    +  CDS            EBFP2: EBFP2 is a basic (constitutively fluorescent) blue fluorescent protein published in 2007, derived from Aequorea victoria. It is reported to be a rapidly-maturing monomer with moderate acid sensitivity.
   9135..9159    -  protein_bind   attB2: mutant version of attB; recombination site for the Gateway® BP reaction BP Clonase™
   9163..9243    +  CDS            HBB (fragment): HBB_PONPY - Experimental evidence at transcript level: Swiss-Prot protein existence level 2. Involved in oxygen transport from the lung to the various peripheral tissues. From Pongo pygmaeus (Bornean orangutan).
   9314..9369    +  polyA_signal   β-globin poly(A) signal: rabbit β-globin polyadenylation signal (Gil and Proudfoot, 1987)
   9752..9774    -  protein_bind   lac operator (fragment): The lac repressor binds to the lac operator to inhibit transcription in E. coli. This inhibition can be relieved by adding lactose or isopropyl-β-D-thiogalactopyranoside (IPTG). lac repressor encoded by lacI
   9778..9808    -  promoter       lac promoter: promoter for the E. coli lac operon
   9823..9844    -  protein_bind   CAP binding site: CAP binding activates transcription in the presence of cAMP. E. coli catabolite activator protein
   9857..9896    -  CDS            lacI (fragment): lac repressor; lacI; The lac repressor binds to the lac operator to inhibit transcription in E. coli. This inhibition can be relieved by adding lactose or isopropyl-β-D-thiogalactopyranoside (IPTG).
  10069..10878   +  CDS            KanR: aminoglycoside phosphotransferase; aph(3')-Ia; confers resistance to kanamycin in bacteria or G418 (Geneticin®) in eukaryotes
