[The description below was written by a language model from this plasmid's Addgene catalogue record and pLannotate feature annotations shown in this document.]
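Description:
LSB-hsa-miR-15a-3p is a mammalian expression and synthetic-biology plasmid built on the Low Sensor Backbone (LSB), designed to report the activity of the human microRNA miR-15a-3p by fluorescence. It is an 11,043 nt construct that replicates in E. coli from a high-copy ColE1/pUC-type origin and carries both AmpR (β-lactamase) and KanR (aminoglycoside phosphotransferase) markers, matching the dual ampicillin and kanamycin selection listed in the record.

The payload consists of two parallel transcription units, each driven by the human EF-1α core promoter with its intron A and terminated by a rabbit β-globin polyadenylation signal. One unit expresses the red fluorescent protein mKate2 and, according to the record, carries the hsa-miR-15a-3p target in its 3' UTR. This target is not annotated separately in the feature table, but would lie in the interval between the mKate2 coding sequence and its poly(A) signal. The second unit expresses the blue protein EBFP2 without a target and serves as an internal reference. When miR-15a-3p is active in a transfected cell, mKate2 output is repressed relative to EBFP2, so the red-to-blue ratio gives a measure of miRNA activity normalised for plasmid delivery. Gateway attB4, attB1 and attB2 sites flanking the promoters and reporters are remnants of modular assembly.

A puromycin N-acetyltransferase gene with its own β-globin poly(A) allows puromycin selection in mammalian cells, though no promoter is annotated directly upstream of it. The depositor notes that the repeated poly(A) elements make the plasmid inherently unstable. The physical plasmid also differs slightly from the deposited sequence, with short insertions flanking the puromycin coding region that do not impair selection.
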