Addgene plasmid #103266: LSB-hsa-miR-15a-3p
Purpose: Used to sense miRNA activity using fluorescence based tools. hsa-miR-15a-3p target in 3' UTR of of mKate. miRNA activity can be measured by the repression of mKate2 relative to EBFP2 fluorescent proteins . Plasmid is inherently unstable; please see Depositor Comments
Depositing lab: Ron Weiss. Depositing organization: Massachusetts Institute of Technology. Publication: A mixed antagonistic/synergistic miRNA repression model enables accurate predictions of multi-input miRNA sensor activity. Gam JJ, Babb J, Weiss R. Nat Commun. 2018 Jun 22;9(1):2430. doi: 10.1038/s41467-018-04575-0. PubMed 29934631.
Backbone
  Vector backbone: Low Sensor Backbone (LSB)
  Vector type: Mammalian Expression, Synthetic Biology
Growth in bacteria
  Bacterial resistance: Ampicillin and Kanamycin, 100 & 50 μg/mL
  Growth temperature: 30°C
  Growth strain: NEB Stable
  Copy number: High Copy
Gene/Insert
  Gene/Insert name: hsa-miR-15a-3p target
  Species: H. sapiens (human)
  Entrez Gene: MIR15A (a.k.a. MIRN15A, hsa-mir-15a, miRNA15A, mir-15a)
  Promoter: EF-1a
  Cloning method: Gibson Cloning
Terms and licenses: Academic/Nonprofit Terms; Industry Terms: Not Available to Industry
Depositor comments: Please note that this plasmid is inherently unstable due to a repeating poly A element. We recommend performing a diagnostic digest on multiple colonies upon receipt. The depositors would like to note the presence of several discrepancies between the depositor sequence and physical plasmid sequence. In particular, the sequences upstream and downstream of the puromycin coding region have 10 bp insertions which do not affect the ability to perform puromycin selection. The sequences for those regions within the physical plasmids are as follows: Upstream of Puro: GAATTCGACCGCCTGTCTCAAGGTGCCACC; Downstream of Puro: GCTTTGAGACTACGCGTGAATTCACTCCTC.
How to cite: LSB-hsa-miR-15a-3p was a gift from Ron Weiss (Addgene plasmid # 103266 ; http://n2t.net/addgene:103266 ; RRID:Addgene_103266)
