>Addgene plasmid #103266 | LSB-hsa-miR-15a-3p | depositor partial sequence | sequence record 195582 | hsa-miR-15a-3p target
TGAGGCAGCACAATATGGCCTG
