>Addgene plasmid #103266 | LSB-hsa-miR-15a-3p | addgene partial sequence | sequence record 270175 | mKate2-F 5'-ACCCGCTAAGAACCTCAAGA-3'
CAAGGAGGCCGACAAAGAGACATACGTCGAGCAGCACGAGGTGGCTGTGGCCAGATACTGCGACCTCCCT
AGCAAACTGGGGCACAAACTTAATTGAGAATTCTACCACCCAGCTTTCTTGTACAAAGTGGTACGTCTCA
AGACCAGAGGTCTCTGCTTTATTGTCTTGAGGCAGCACAATATGGCCTGTGAGGCAGCACAATATGGCCT
GTGAGGCAGCACAATATGGCCTGTGAGGCAGCACAATATGGCCTGCAACCAGAAGAGACCTGTGCTTCAC
TCCTCAGGTGCAGGCTGCCTATCAGAAGGTGGTGGCTGGTGTGGCCAATGCCCTGGCTCACAAATACCAC
TGAGATCTTTTTCCCTCTGCCAAAAATTATGGGGACATCATGAAGCCCCTTGAGCATCTGACTTCTGGCT
AATAAAGGAAATTTATTTTCATTGCAATAGTGTGTTGGAATTTTTTGTGTCTCTCACTCGGAAGGACATA
TGGGAGGGCAAATCATTTAAAACATCAGAATGAGTATTTGGTTTAGAGTTTGGCAACATATGCCCATATG
CTGGCTGCCATGAACAAAGGTTGGCTATAAAGAGGTCATCAGTATATGAAACAGCCCCCTGCTGTCCATT
CCTTATTCCATAGAAAAGCCTTGACTTG
